Addgene plasmid #62650: pJexpress414_OmpA171_H3567
Purpose: OmpA redesign hybrid with wild-type strands 3567
Depositing lab: Timothy Whitehead. Depositing organization: Michigan State University. Publication: Computational redesign of the lipid-facing surface of the outer membrane protein OmpA. Stapleton JA, Whitehead TA, Nanda V. Proc Natl Acad Sci U S A. 2015 Jul 21. pii: 201501836. 10.1073/pnas.1501836112 PubMed 26199411.
Backbone
  Vector backbone: pJexpress414
  Backbone manufacturer: DNA2.0
  Backbone size w/o insert (bp): 4000
  Total vector size (bp): 4647
  Vector type: Bacterial Expression, Synthetic Biology
Growth in bacteria
  Bacterial resistance: Ampicillin, 100 μg/mL
  Growth temperature: 37°C
  Growth strain: XL1 Blue
  Copy number: High Copy
Gene/Insert
  Gene/Insert name: OmpA_H3567
  Species: Synthetic
  Insert size (bp): 642
  Promoter: T7
  Tag / fusion protein: FlAsH (C terminal on insert); 6His (C terminal on insert)
  Cloning method: Unknown
  Sequencing primers: 5′ pTF 5′-CTCGAAAATAATAAAGGGAAAATCAG-3′; 3′ pTR 5′-TGGTAGTGTGGGGACTC-3′
Terms and licenses: Academic/Nonprofit Terms; Industry Terms: Not Available to Industry
Depositor comments: Amino acid sequence: mkktaiaiavalagfatvaqaapndntFyLgLkMgIsqyhdtgfinnngpthenqQgIgAfAgIqVnpyVgFeMgYdWlgrmpykgsvengaykaqgYqAtLkMgVpitddLdIyTrLgGmVwradtksnvygknhdtgvsPvFaGgVeYaItpeIaTrLeYqWtnnigdYPYDVPDYAtrpdnWmVsLgAsYrfgCCPGCCHHHHHH
How to cite: pJexpress414_OmpA171_H3567 was a gift from Timothy Whitehead (Addgene plasmid # 62650 ; http://n2t.net/addgene:62650 ; RRID:Addgene_62650)
