[The description below was written by a language model from this plasmid's Addgene catalogue record.]
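Description:
pJexpress414_OmpA171_H3567 is a bacterial expression plasmid built on the commercial pJexpress414 backbone, a high-copy vector selected with ampicillin. The whole construct is about 4.6 kb, of which roughly 640 bp is the synthetic insert. No feature table accompanies the record, so the origin of replication and any regulatory parts beyond the promoter (such as operators, a repressor gene or terminators) are not stated. The cloning method is also recorded as unknown.

The insert, OmpA_H3567, is a synthetic open reading frame transcribed from a T7 promoter, so expression requires a host that supplies T7 RNA polymerase. It encodes a variant of the transmembrane beta-barrel domain of the E. coli outer membrane protein OmpA; the "171" in the name presumably refers to this truncated barrel domain, although the record does not say so. The construct comes from a project that computationally redesigned the lipid-facing surface of the barrel. This version is a hybrid in which strands 3, 5, 6 and 7 keep the wild-type sequence while the remaining strands carry the redesigned residues.

The C terminus carries a tetracysteine FlAsH motif, which binds biarsenical fluorescent dyes for specific labelling, followed by a 6xHis tag for detection or affinity purification. The depositor's protein sequence also shows an N-terminal signal peptide for export and what appears to be an HA epitope placed internally, although this epitope is not listed among the catalogue tags. Such wild-type/redesign chimeras are suited to mapping which strands determine whether a redesigned barrel expresses, folds and inserts into the outer membrane.
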