>Addgene plasmid #62650 | pJexpress414_OmpA171_H3567 | addgene partial sequence | sequence record 114047 | T7 5'-TAATACGACTCACTATAGGG-3'
TTTGTTTACTTTTAGGAGATAAAACATATGAAAAAGACCGCAATCGCCATCGCAGTGGCACTGGCTGGTT
TCGCTACCGTAGCGCAGGCCGCGCCGAACGACAACACCTTTTACCTGGGTTTGAAGATGGGTATTTCCCA
GTACCACGACACTGGTTTCATCAATAATAATGGCCCGACCCACGAGAACCAGCAGGGTATCGGTGCCTTT
GCAGGCATCCAGGTGAACCCGTACGTTGGCTTTGAAATGGGTTACGACTGGCTCGGTCGTATGCCGTACA
AAGGCAGCGTTGAAAACGGTGCATACAAGGCTCAGGGCTATCAAGCGACGCTGAAAATGGGTGTCCCGAT
CACCGACGACCTGGATATCTATACTCGTCTGGGTGGCATGGTATGGCGTGCAGATACTAAATCCAACGTT
TATGGTAAAAACCACGATACCGGCGTTTCTCCGGTCTTCGCTGGCGGTGTTGAGTACGCGATCACTCCGG
AGATCGCTACCCGTCTGGAATACCAGTGGACCAACAACATCGGTGACTACCCATACGATGTTCCAGATTA
CGCGACTCGTCCGGATAACTGGATGGTGTCTCTGGGTGCGTCCTACCGTTTCGGTTGTTGCCCTGGTTGC
TGTCACCATCACCACCATCACTAAAAGCTTCCCCCTAGCATAACCCCTTGGGGCCTCTAAACGGGTCTTG
AGGGGTTTTTTGCCCCTGAGACGCGTCAATCGAGTTCGTACCTAAGGGCGACACCCCATAATTAGCCCGG
GCGAAAGGCCCAGTCTTTCGACTGAGCCTTTCGTTTTATTTGATGCCTGGCAGTTCCCTACTCTCGCATG
GGGAGTCCCCACACTACCATCGGCGCTACGGCGTTTCACT
